Addgene plasmid #237886: pAAV-CAG-DIO-seTurboID
Purpose: AAV vector for Cre-dependent expression of seTurboID
Depositing lab: Rui Lin. Depositing organization: National Institute of Biological Sciences, Beijing. Publication: Ultrabright chemical labeling enables rapid neural connectivity profiling in large tissue samples. Zhong S, Zhang X, Gao X, Li Z, Huang L, Guo Q, Gong R, Ren J, Luo M, Lin R. Neuron. 2025 Sep 18:S0896-6273(25)00657-9. doi: 10.1016/j.neuron.2025.08.022. PubMed 40972576.
Backbone
  Vector backbone: pAAV
  Backbone size w/o insert (bp): 4993
  Total vector size (bp): 6181
  Vector type: Mammalian Expression, AAV, Cre/Lox
Growth in bacteria
  Bacterial resistance: Ampicillin, 100 μg/mL
  Growth temperature: 37°C
  Growth strain: NEB Stable
  Copy number: High Copy
Gene/Insert
  Gene/Insert name: seTurboID
  Species: Synthetic
  Insert size (bp): 1188
  Promoter: CAG
  Tag / fusion protein: FLAG tag (N terminal on insert)
  Cloning method: Gibson Cloning
  Sequencing primers: 5′ tgggcaacgtgctggttattgtg
Terms and licenses: Academic/Nonprofit Terms; Industry Terms: Not Available to Industry
How to cite: pAAV-CAG-DIO-seTurboID was a gift from Rui Lin (Addgene plasmid # 237886 ; http://n2t.net/addgene:237886 ; RRID:Addgene_237886)
