[The description below was written by a language model from this plasmid's Addgene catalogue record and pLannotate feature annotations shown in this document.]
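Description:
pAAV-CAG-DIO-seTurboID is a 6.2 kb adeno-associated virus transfer plasmid for Cre-dependent mammalian expression of seTurboID, a synthetic biotin ligase construct. It is propagated in E. coli through a high-copy ColE1/pUC-type origin with ampicillin selection (β-lactamase under its own promoter), and the backbone also carries an f1 phage origin. Two AAV2 inverted terminal repeats flank the expression cassette and define the segment that is packaged into recombinant AAV particles. Short annotated lacZα, lacI, large T antigen and hare β-globin matches appear to be backbone or promoter remnants rather than functional genes.

Between the ITRs, the CAG promoter (detected as CMV enhancer and chicken β-actin/rabbit β-globin intron fragments) faces a DIO (double-floxed inverted orientation) cassette. The coding sequence lies on the reverse strand relative to the promoter and is bracketed by paired lox2272 and loxP sites, with those on one side in opposite orientation to those on the other. Without Cre the insert is antisense and is not expected to be translated. Cre recombination between matching sites inverts the cassette, and subsequent excision leaves one site of each incompatible type, locking it in the sense orientation. The roughly 1.2 kb insert encodes an N-terminal FLAG epitope, TurboID (the engineered, catalytically enhanced E. coli biotin ligase) and a C-terminal GB1 domain, the streptococcal protein G B1 solubilising fusion partner. A WPRE and an SV40 polyadenylation signal downstream support transcript stability and processing.

The vector allows biotin ligase expression to be restricted to Cre-defined cell populations. The associated publication concerns chemical labelling for profiling neural connectivity in large tissue samples.
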