Features (pLannotate 1.2.2; 26 found; start..end, strand, type, name):
    182..770     -  rep_origin     ori: high-copy-number ColE1/pMB1/pBR322/pUC origin of replication
    941..1801    -  CDS            AmpR: β-lactamase; bla; confers resistance to ampicillin, carbenicillin, and related antibiotics
   1802..1906    -  promoter       AmpR promoter: bla
   1959..2387    -  rep_origin     f1 ori (sequence partly withheld): f1 bacteriophage origin of replication; arrow indicates direction of (+) strand synthesis
   2392..2461    -  CDS            lacZα (fragment): LacZα fragment of β-galactosidase; lacZ fragment
   2456..2588    -  repeat_region  AAV2 ITR (fragment): inverted terminal repeat of adeno-associated virus serotype 2 inverted
   2649..2897    +  enhancer       CMV enhancer (fragment): human cytomegalovirus immediate early enhancer
   3177..3312    +  intron         hybrid intron (fragment): hybrid between chicken β-actin (CBA) and minute virus of mice (MMV) introns (Gray et al., 2011)
   3401..3531    +  intron         chimeric intron (fragment): chimera between introns from chicken β-actin and rabbit β-globin
   3529..3591    +  CDS            HBB (fragment): HBB_LEPEU - Experimental evidence at protein level: Swiss-Prot protein existence level 1. Involved in oxygen transport from the lung to the various peripheral tissues. From Lepus europaeus (European hare).
   3597..3614    +  misc_feature   MCS (fragment): pUC18/19 multiple cloning site
   3621..3654    +  protein_bind   lox2272: Cre-mediated recombination occurs in the 8-bp core sequence (GGATACTT). lox2272 sites are compatible with each other, but incompatible with loxP or loxN sites (Lee and Saito, 1988). Cre recombinase
   3655..3704    -  intron         β-globin intron (fragment): internally truncated intron from human β-globin
   3705..3738    +  protein_bind   loxP: Cre-mediated recombination occurs in the 8-bp core sequence (GCATACAT). Cre recombinase
   3753..3914    -  CDS            GB1: B1 domain of Streptococcal protein G effective as a solubilizing fusion partner (Cheng and Patel, 2004)
   3930..4886    -  CDS            TurboID: mutant of the E. coli biotin ligase BioID engineered for improved catalytic efficiency (Branon et al., 2018)
   4899..4925    -  CDS            3xFLAG (fragment): three tandem FLAG® epitope tags
   4941..4974    -  protein_bind   lox2272: Cre-mediated recombination occurs in the 8-bp core sequence (GGATACTT). lox2272 sites are compatible with each other, but incompatible with loxP or loxN sites (Lee and Saito, 1988). Cre recombinase
   4975..5024    -  intron         β-globin intron (fragment): internally truncated intron from human β-globin
   5025..5058    -  protein_bind   loxP: Cre-mediated recombination occurs in the 8-bp core sequence (GCATACAT). Cre recombinase
   5059..5083    +  misc_feature   MCS (fragment): pBluescript multiple cloning site
   5083..5671    +  misc_feature   WPRE: woodchuck hepatitis virus posttranscriptional regulatory element
   5714..5835    -  polyA_signal   SV40 poly(A) signal: SV40 polyadenylation signal
   5858..5926    -  CDS            large T antigen (fragment): large T antigen from SV40 (simian virus 40)
   5997..6130    +  repeat_region  AAV2 ITR: inverted terminal repeat of adeno-associated virus serotype 2 inverted
   6124..6180    -  CDS            lacI (fragment): lac repressor; lacI; The lac repressor binds to the lac operator to inhibit transcription in E. coli. This inhibition can be relieved by adding lactose or isopropyl-β-D-thiogalactopyranoside (IPTG).
>Addgene plasmid #237886 | pAAV-CAG-DIO-seTurboID | addgene full sequence | sequence record 483886 | Addgene NGS Result
CTTCCGCTTCCTCGCTCACTGACTCGCTGCGCTCGGTCGTTCGGCTGCGGCGAGCGGTATCAGCTCACTC
AAAGGCGGTAATACGGTTATCCACAGAATCAGGGGATAACGCAGGAAAGAACATGTGAGCAAAAGGCCAG
CAAAAGGCCAGGAACCGTAAAAAGGCCGCGTTGCTGGCGTTTTTCCATAGGCTCCGCCCCCCTGACGAGC
ATCACAAAAATCGACGCTCAAGTCAGAGGTGGCGAAACCCGACAGGACTATAAAGATACCAGGCGTTTCC
CCCTGGAAGCTCCCTCGTGCGCTCTCCTGTTCCGACCCTGCCGCTTACCGGATACCTGTCCGCCTTTCTC
CCTTCGGGAAGCGTGGCGCTTTCTCATAGCTCACGCTGTAGGTATCTCAGTTCGGTGTAGGTCGTTCGCT
CCAAGCTGGGCTGTGTGCACGAACCCCCCGTTCAGCCCGACCGCTGCGCCTTATCCGGTAACTATCGTCT
TGAGTCCAACCCGGTAAGACACGACTTATCGCCACTGGCAGCAGCCACTGGTAACAGGATTAGCAGAGCG
AGGTATGTAGGCGGTGCTACAGAGTTCTTGAAGTGGTGGCCTAACTACGGCTACACTAGAAGAACAGTAT
TTGGTATCTGCGCTCTGCTGAAGCCAGTTACCTTCGGAAAAAGAGTTGGTAGCTCTTGATCCGGCAAACA
AACCACCGCTGGTAGCGGTGGTTTTTTTGTTTGCAAGCAGCAGATTACGCGCAGAAAAAAAGGATCTCAA
GAAGATCCTTTGATCTTTTCTACGGGGTCTGACGCTCAGTGGAACGAAAACTCACGTTAAGGGATTTTGG
TCATGAGATTATCAAAAAGGATCTTCACCTAGATCCTTTTAAATTAAAAATGAAGTTTTAAATCAATCTA
AAGTATATATGAGTAAACTTGGTCTGACAGTTACCAATGCTTAATCAGTGAGGCACCTATCTCAGCGATC
TGTCTATTTCGTTCATCCATAGTTGCCTGACTCCCCGTCGTGTAGATAACTACGATACGGGAGGGCTTAC
CATCTGGCCCCAGTGCTGCAATGATACCGCGAGACCCACGCTCACCGGCTCCAGATTTATCAGCAATAAA
CCAGCCAGCCGGAAGGGCCGAGCGCAGAAGTGGTCCTGCAACTTTATCCGCCTCCATCCAGTCTATTAAT
TGTTGCCGGGAAGCTAGAGTAAGTAGTTCGCCAGTTAATAGTTTGCGCAACGTTGTTGCCATTGCTACAG
GCATCGTGGTGTCACGCTCGTCGTTTGGTATGGCTTCATTCAGCTCCGGTTCCCAACGATCAAGGCGAGT
TACATGATCCCCCATGTTGTGCAAAAAAGCGGTTAGCTCCTTCGGTCCTCCGATCGTTGTCAGAAGTAAG
TTGGCCGCAGTGTTATCACTCATGGTTATGGCAGCACTGCATAATTCTCTTACTGTCATGCCATCCGTAA
GATGCTTTTCTGTGACTGGTGAGTACTCAACCAAGTCATTCTGAGAATAGTGTATGCGGCGACCGAGTTG
CTCTTGCCCGGCGTCAATACGGGATAATACCGCGCCACATAGCAGAACTTTAAAAGTGCTCATCATTGGA
AAACGTTCTTCGGGGCGAAAACTCTCAAGGATCTTACCGCTGTTGAGATCCAGTTCGATGTAACCCACTC
GTGCACCCAACTGATCTTCAGCATCTTTTACTTTCACCAGCGTTTCTGGGTGAGCAAAAACAGGAAGGCA
AAATGCCGCAAAAAAGGGAATAAGGGCGACACGGAAATGTTGAATACTCATACTCTTCCTTTTTCAATAT
TATTGAAGCATTTATCAGGGTTATTGTCTCATGAGCGGATACATATTTGAATGTATTTAGAAAAATAAAC
AAATAGGGGTTCCGCGCACATTTCCCCGAAAAGTGCCACCTAAATTGTAAGCGTTAATATTTTGTTAAAA
TTCGCGTTAAATTTTTGTTAAATCAGCTCATTTTTTAACCAATAGGCCGAAATCGGCAAAATCCCTTATA
AATCAAAAGAATAGACCGAGATAGGGT
[37 nt withheld, positions 2058-2094]
AAAGAACGTGGACTCCAACGTCAAAGG
[49 nt withheld, positions 2122-2170]
T
[91 nt withheld, positions 2172-2262]
G
[124 nt withheld, positions 2264-2387]
CCCATTCGCCATTCAGGCTGCGCAACTGTTGGGAAGGGCGATCGGTGCGGGCCTCTTCGCTATTACGCCA
GCTGCGCGCTCGCTCGCTCACTGAGGCCGCCCGGGCAAAGCCCGGGCGTCGGGCGACCTTTGGTCGCCCG
GCCTCAGTGAGCGAGCGAGCGCGCAGAGAGGGAGTGGCCAACTCCATCACTAGGGGTTCCTTGTAGTTAA
TGATTAACCCGCCATGCTACTTATCTACGTAGCCATGCTCTAGGAAGAGTACCATTGACGTCAATAATGA
CGTATGTTCCCATAGTAACGCCAATAGGGACTTTCCATTGACGTCAATGGGTGGAGTATTTACGGTAAAC
TGCCCACTTGGCAGTACATCAAGTGTATCATATGCCAAGTACGCCCCCTATTGACGTCAATGACGGTAAA
TGGCCCGCCTGGCATTATGCCCAGTACATGACCTTATGGGACTTTCCTACTTGGCAGTACATCTACGTAT
TAGTCATCGCTATTACCATGGTCGAGGTGAGCCCCACGTTCTGCTTCACTCTCCCCATCTCCCCCCCCTC
CCCACCCCCAATTTTGTATTTATTTATTTTTTAATTATTTTGTGCAGCGATGGGGGCGGGGGGGGGGGGG
GGGCGCGCGCCRGGGGGGGGGGGGGGGGGSGGGGGGSGGGGSGGGGSGRGGSGGRGRGGKGCGGCGGCAG
CCAATCAGAGCGGCGCGCTCCGAAAGTTTCCTTTTATGGCGAGGCGGCGGCGGCGGCGGCCCTATAAAAA
GCGAAGCGCGCGGCGGGCGGGAGTCGCTGCGCGCTGCCTTCGCCCCGTGCCCCGCTCCGCCGCCGCCTCG
CGCCGCCCGCCCCGGCTCTGACTGACCGCGTTACTCCCACAGGTGAGCGGGCGGGACGGCCCTTCTCCTC
CGGGCTGTAATTAGCGCTTGGTTTAATGACGGCTTGTTTCTTTTCTGTGGCTGCGTGAAAGCCTTGAGGG
GCTCCGGGAGGGCCCTTTGTGCGGGGGGAGCGGCTCGGGGCTGTCCGCGGGGGGACGGCTGCCTTCGGGG
GGGACGGGGCAGGGCGGGGTTCGGCTTCTGGCGTGTGACCGGCGGCTCTAGAGCCTCTGCTAACCATGTT
CATGCCTTCTTCTTTTTCCTACAGCTCCTGGGCAACGTGCTGGTTATTGTGCTGTCTCATCATTTTGGCA
AAGAATTGGATCCGGTACCGGATCCTCTAGAGTCGACTCCGGAATAACTTCGTATAGGATACTTTATACG
AAGTTATGCAGAATGGTAGCTGGATTGTAGCTGCTATTAGCAATATGAAACCTCTTAATAACTTCGTATA
GCATACATTATACGAAGTTATGGCGCGCCTTATTATTCGGTTACCGTGAAGGTTTTGGTAGCGTCGTCGT
AGGTCCATTCACCGTCAACACCGTTGTCGTTAGCGTACTGTTTGAAAACTTTTTCCGCGGTAGCAGCGTC
AACAGCTTCGGTGGTGGTTTCACCTTTCAGGGTTTTACCGTTCAGGATAAGCTTGTAAGATCCGCCACCG
CCCTTTTCGGCAGACCGCAGACTGATTTCTCCGCCCATCCAGGGTTTGATAACTCCGTCCTGTTCCAGCA
GCAGGGCTCCCTGTTTATCAATCCCCCGGCTAATCCCGAAAATCTCTTTGTCCCCAATGATCAGCTTCAC
GGGTCTATTGATGAAGTTATCCAGCTTCTCCCACCGTGGCAGATATGGAGCCAGGCCTTCCTGCTCGAAC
AGTTCCAGGGCTGCCCGCAGCTCTCGGATCAGCGTAGCGGCCAGAGTATTCCTGTCCAGGTTAATCCCTG
CTTCCTGCAGTGTGATCCAGCCCTGATTGACCACGCTTTCCTCCACGCGCCTCATAGCCACGTTAATCCC
GGCGCCAATGACGATCTGTGCAGCATCGCCTGTTATTCCGGCCAGCTCCACCAGGATGCCTGCCAGCTTT
CTATCCTGCAGATACAGGTCATTGGGCCATTTGACTCGCACCTTGTCTGCTCCCAGCTTTCGCAGCGCTT
CTGCCATGACAATTCCGATGACCGGGCCCAGGCCGATTGCTGCTGGTCCCCGCTTCAGGCGCCAAAACAT
ACTCAGGTACAGGTTAGCTCCAAAAGGAGAGAACCATTTCCTCCCTCTGCTTCCTCTCCCTGCCTGCTGA
TATTCTGCAATGCAAGCATCCCCACTCTTCAGCTCGCCGATTCGATCCAGCAGGTACTGATTGGTGGAGT
CGACCACAGGCAGGACTGCCACGCTCCCGCCGTCCAGCTGTCCCAGAATCTGTTTAGCGTTCAGCAGCGG
GATAGGCTCGGGCAGAGAGTAGCCCTTTCCGGGCACGGTGAACACGTCCACGCCCCAGTCGCGCAGAGTC
TGAATGTGCTTGTTGATAGCGGCCCTGGACATGCCCAGGGTTTCTCCCAGCTGTTCGCCACTATGGAACT
CGCCATTAGCCAGGAGAGCGATCAGCTTCAGAGGCACAGTATTGTCTTTGCTAGCCATGGATCCCTTATC
GTCGTCATCCTTGTAATCCATGGTGGCGCTAGCATAACTTCGTATAAAGTATCCTATACGAAGTTATTTG
CCTTAACCCAGAAATTATCACTGTTATTCTTTAGAATGGTGCAAAGAATAACTTCGTATAATGTATGCTA
TACGAAGTTATGAATTCGATATCAAGCTTATCGATAATCAACCTCTGGATTACAAAATTTGTGAAAGATT
GACTGGTATTCTTAACTATGTTGCTCCTTTTACGCTATGTGGATACGCTGCTTTAATGCCTTTGTATCAT
GCTATTGCTTCCCGTATGGCTTTCATTTTCTCCTCCTTGTATAAATCCTGGTTGCTGTCTCTTTATGAGG
AGTTGTGGCCCGTTGTCAGGCAACGTGGCGTGGTGTGCACTGTGTTTGCTGACGCAACCCCCACTGGTTG
GGGCATTGCCACCACCTGTCAGCTCCTTTCCGGGACTTTCGCTTTCCCCCTCCCTATTGCCACGGCGGAA
CTCATCGCCGCCTGCCTTGCCCGCTGCTGGACAGGGGCTCGGCTGTTGGGCACTGACAATTCCGTGGTGT
TGTCGGGGAAATCATCGTCCTTTCCTTGGCTGCTCGCCTGTGTTGCCACCTGGATTCTGCGCGGGACGTC
CTTCTGCTACGTCCCTTCGGCCCTCAATCCAGCGGACCTTCCTTCCCGCGGCCTGCTGCCGGCTCTGCGG
CCTCTTCCGCGTCTTCGCCTTCGCCCTCAGACGAGTCGGATCTCCCTTTGGGCCGCCTCCCCGCATCGAT
ACCGTCGACCCGGGCGGCCGCTTCGAGCAGACATGATAAGATACATTGATGAGTTTGGACAAACCACAAC
TAGAATGCAGTGAAAAAAATGCTTTATTTGTGAAATTTGTGATGCTATTGCTTTATTTGTAACCATTATA
AGCTGCAATAAACAAGTTAACAACAACAATTGCATTCATTTTATGTTTCAGGTTCAGGGGGAGATGTGGG
AGGTTTTTTAAAGCAAGTAAAACCTCTACAAATGTGGTAAAATCGATAAGGATCTTCCTAGAGCATGGCT
ACGTAGATAAGTAGCATGGCGGGTTAATCATTAACTACAAGGAACCCCTAGTGATGGAGTTGGCCACTCC
CTCTCTGCGCGCTCGCTCGCTCACTGAGGCCGGGCGACCAAAGGTCGCCCGACGCCCGGGCTTTGCCCGG
GCGGCCTCAGTGAGCGAGCGAGCGCGCAGCTGCATTAATGAATCGGCCAACGCGCGGGGAGAGGCGGTTT
GCGTATTGGGCGCT
